Addgene plasmid #221832: pTwist Amp_d5-HT1AR-7xsfGFP11-HA-HDR-donor
Purpose: Donor plasmid for inserting 7xGFP11-HA at the end of Drosophila 5-HT1AR coding frame
Depositing lab: Quentin Gaudry. Depositing organization: University of Maryland, College Park. Publication: Serotonin acts through multiple cellular targets during an olfactory critical period. Mallick A, Tan HL, Epstein JM, Gaudry Q, Dacks AM. bioRxiv [Preprint]. 2024 Apr 14:2024.04.14.589413. doi: 10.1101/2024.04.14.589413. PubMed 38645269.
Backbone
  Vector backbone: pTwist Amp High Copy
  Backbone manufacturer: TWIST Bioscience
  Vector type: Mammalian Expression, Insect Expression, CRISPR
Growth in bacteria
  Bacterial resistance: Ampicillin, 100 μg/mL
  Growth temperature: 37°C
  Growth strain: DH5alpha
  Copy number: High Copy
Gene/Insert
  Gene/Insert name: 7xGFP11-HA donor with 5-HT1AR homology arms
  Species: D. melanogaster (fly)
  Cloning method: Restriction Enzyme; 5′ cloning site unknown (unknown if destroyed)
  Sequencing primers: 5′ M13 fwd; 3′ M13 rev
Terms and licenses: Academic/Nonprofit Terms; Industry Terms: Not Available to Industry
Depositor comments: Please visit https://doi.org/10.1101/2024.04.14.589413 for bioRxiv preprint.
How to cite: pTwist Amp_d5-HT1AR-7xsfGFP11-HA-HDR-donor was a gift from Quentin Gaudry (Addgene plasmid # 221832 ; http://n2t.net/addgene:221832 ; RRID:Addgene_221832)
