[The description below was written by a language model from this plasmid's Addgene catalogue record and pLannotate feature annotations shown in this document.]
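Description:
pTwist Amp_d5-HT1AR-7xsfGFP11-HA-HDR-donor is a homology-directed repair donor plasmid for CRISPR-based tagging of the endogenous Drosophila melanogaster serotonin receptor gene 5-HT1AR. It is built on the commercial pTwist Amp High Copy cloning backbone and is propagated in E. coli using a high-copy ColE1/pUC-type origin, with selection through the β-lactamase (AmpR) gene driven by its own bla promoter. Small backbone remnants, an attB1-like site and a short lacZα fragment, are also annotated but play no evident role in the design.

The payload is a cassette encoding seven tandem copies of the superfolder GFP β-strand 11 (GFP11) followed by an HA epitope, flanked by homology arms from the 5-HT1AR locus so that repair of a Cas9-induced break places the tag in frame at the end of the receptor coding sequence. The automated feature table supports this layout only in part. It detects serotonin-receptor coding fragments upstream, which are consistent with the left homology arm (one of them matched to a moth homologue rather than the fly protein). It also finds a single GFP11 unit and a partial HA match, but it does not annotate all seven repeats or the downstream arm. No promoter for the insert is recorded, as expected for a knock-in donor that relies on the native gene's regulation, and the record does not describe a guide RNA or a screening marker.

GFP11 is non-fluorescent alone and reconstitutes GFP when it meets the complementary GFP1-10 fragment. Tagged receptor can therefore be visualised selectively in cells that supply GFP1-10, with the repeat array amplifying the signal, while the HA tag allows antibody detection. The associated work concerns the cellular targets of serotonin during an olfactory critical period.
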