Features (pLannotate 1.2.2; 9 found; start..end, strand, type, name):
     12..713     +  CDS            5-HT1A (fragment): 5HT2A_DROME - Also known as 5HT-R2A. Experimental evidence at transcript level: Swiss-Prot protein existence level 2. This is one of the several different receptors for 5- hydroxytryptamine (serotonin), a biogenic hormone that functions as a neurotransmitter, a hormone, and a mitogen. The activity of this receptor is mediated by G proteins which inhibit adenylate cyclase. From Drosophila melanogaster (Fruit fly).
   1063..1161    +  CDS            5HTR_HELVI (fragment): Experimental evidence at transcript level: Swiss-Prot protein existence level 2. This is a receptor for 5-hydroxytryptamine (serotonin), a biogenic hormone that function as a neurotransmitter, a hormone, and a mitogen. From Heliothis virescens (Tobacco budworm moth).
   1363..1410    +  CDS            GFP11: 11th β-strand of superfolder GFP associates with GFP(1-10), consisting of the first 10 β-strands, to reconstitute fluorescent GFP (Cabantous et al., 2005; Kamiyama et al., 2016)
   1666..1694    +  CDS            3xHA (fragment): three tandem HA epitope tags
   3053..3641    -  rep_origin     ori: high-copy-number ColE1/pMB1/pBR322/pUC origin of replication
   3758..3782    -  protein_bind   attB1: mutant version of attB; recombination site for the Gateway® BP reaction BP Clonase™
   3882..4742    -  CDS            AmpR: β-lactamase; bla; confers resistance to ampicillin, carbenicillin, and related antibiotics
   4743..4847    -  promoter       AmpR promoter: bla
   4934..4977    -  CDS            lacZα (fragment): LacZα fragment of β-galactosidase; lacZ fragment
>Addgene plasmid #221832 | pTwist Amp_d5-HT1AR-7xsfGFP11-HA-HDR-donor | addgene full sequence | sequence record 442856 | Addgene NGS Result
AATTATGCTAGCTAGAGGACCAGGACGAGCAGGTTGGCCCGCAGCCCACAACCGCAACATCAGCAATGAC
AGCGGCAGGCACCAACGAGTCGGAGGACCAATGCAAGGCCAACGGGGTGGAGGTCCTGGAGGATCCGCAG
TTGCAACAGCAGCTCGAACAAGTGCAGCAGCTGCAGAAATCGGTTAAATCCGGCGGTGGAGGTGGGGCCA
GTACGTCAAATGCCACCACAATTACGTCGATATCAGCGCTATCGCCACAAACGCCAACATCGCAGGGAGT
TGGAATCGCCGCCGCCGCCGCTGGACCGATGACGGCCAAAACCAGCACGCTGACGAGCTGCAACCAGTCG
CATCCGCTATGCGGCACCGCCAACGAATCCCCATCGACACCAGAGCCACGTAGCCGACAACCGACGACCC
CGCAGCAGCAGCCGCATCAGCAGGCGCACCAGCAGCAGCAGCAGCAGCAGCAACTCTCCAGCATCGCCAA
TCCGATGCAGAAGGTGAACAAGCGAAAGGAGACCCTGGAGGCCAAAAGGGAACGGAAGGCGGCCAAGACG
CTGGCCATCATTACCGGCGCCTTCGTCGTCTGCTGGCTGCCCTTCTTCGTCATGGCACTGACCATGCCGC
TCTGTGCCGCCTGCCAGATCAGCGATTCCGTTGCCTCGCTCTTCCTTTGGCTGGGCTACTTCAACTCCAC
CCTCAATCCGGTAAATGGAATAATAAATAAATGGCTAAGTAACTGCAGGAATAGTGCAAAACTTTGCATA
TATAGAGAAATTTTAAGACTTTTAAACTTCGCAACTTGTCTGTGTTCTTTGAAAAGAGTTTTTAAACTAT
TAGTTACTTTGAATTTTAATAATGAACTTTTAAAAATTTGAGAGCATAGTTTATAATAATATACTCAAAC
TACAGATAGACTTCTTAATCTTAATCTATTTCAAATAATCAGACAATTTATGAAAAAAATTAGAGTTTCT
TAACTCGTTTTAGTTACTTAAATTGTTGTCAAATCAAATGGTTATGAGTGCAGTTTTCATTCCCGTGCAT
TGTTGATTAAGTAATTCCCCCTTGCAGGTTATTTACACCATCTTCAGTCCGGAGTTCCGACAGGCCTTCA
AGCGCATCCTCTTCGGCGGCCACCGACCAGTCCACTACCGCAGCGGGAAGCTCGGCGATGGAGGAAGCGG
AGGCGACGGAGGCAGCGGAGGAGGCAGCCGGGACCACATGGTGCTGCACGAGTACGTGAACGCCGCCGGC
ATCACTAGCGGAGGCGACGGAGGCAGCGGAGGAGGCAGCCGGGACCACATGGTGCTGCACGAGTACGTGA
ACGCCGCCGGCATCACTAGCGGTAGTGGCGGCCGTGACCACATGGTCCTTCATGAGTATGTAAATGCTGC
TGGGATTACAGGTGGCTCTGGAGGTAGAGATCATATGGTTCTCCACGAATACGTTAACGCCGCAGGCATC
ACTGGCGGTAGTGGAGGACGCGACCATATGGTACTACATGAATATGTCAATGCAGCCGGAATAACCGGAG
GGTCCGGAGGCCGGGATCACATGGTGCTGCATGAGTATGTGAACGCGGCGGGTATAACTGGTGGGTCGGG
CGGACGAGACCATATGGTGCTTCACGAATACGTAAACGCAGCTGGCATTACTAGTTACCCATACGATGTT
CCAGATTACGCTTAAAGCGGAAAGCTCTAGATAGTGCATGCGAAGAGGCGAAGGTGAGTGCTCCTTGGGG
AAGCCAATACTCGGCAATGAAGGTGCACTGACAGAAAAATATATGACCCACTTCTCACATAACCATAAAT
ACTAACAAGAATTTCTCTGTTAGGTTATGAAATTAATCATAAAGCTGTTCAAAAGTACGCAGTAAAATTT
TATTGCTTAAAACGTTGCATACTTTTAGGTTACTTTAACTTATTTACATGGCTTTATCTAGCAGACTTTC
GTTATTCTAGCAATTGTTTACTTATATTGTTTAAAAAATATGAAAATTGTTTTCCATGCACCTTGTCCTT
GTGTGCCGCAGTTATTGTTATTGAGTTAGACAATTTAGCCGACAACCATTGGAAACATTTTGAATCGATT
CAACGCACACGCAATTGCATTCTTTTTCTGCTGTTGTCCCTAGCTGACAAGTTTCAATTTTCAATGCTCG
AAGCCAGACCCGAAATTGATATTGCCTGAGTTGAGTGGAAAGTGCAGCAGTTTGCAAAGGAACCGAAACC
ATTGTTTAGCTTTAAAAAAAAAAAAAAGAACCAAAGGGGAGAACTTTCTGAACCTAGAGCCAAAGTTTTA
TCAGACCTTTATCGGACCTGTCATCTGCACCCAGCAAACCATCCAAGCAACCGACCAGCCATGTTGGTCA
ATGCATTAGAATTATGCCACACAGCTCGGTGGAAACATTGCCGCTTGAAAAGCAAGCTAAACCGAAATCT
AAATCGGGAAATGGGTTTTTATCTACAAAAAGTGAGCGGGAATGGCGCGCACAAGTTTTGAATAGTTACC
ATTTGAGTTTGCTGAAGGAAGAGCCATCTGGATGTGGCAGCAGTTAAATCTTTGCCATTCATTCGTTTTC
ATTTGCAAAAGGCAACATGAAAGTTAAATTGAGTAACATTAATTTGAAGAATTTCCTGCTTAGTTGGGCG
CCCCGCCATTTCGATGAACTTTTCTGTGAATGCACAAAGTTTTTGAGCACCCCAATGCCCCCCCTCAATT
CACACTTCACTAATGAATCCTTGCAATTGTAACATCCTTGCAGACGCTTCTGCTAAACCGACCAGCGGCC
GCAATTATAGGCTAGGTGGAGGCTCAGTGATGATAAGTCTGCGATGGTGGATGCATGTGTCATGGTCATA
GCTGTTTCCTGTGTGAAATTGTTATCCGCTCAGAGGGCACAATCCTATTCCGCGCTATCCGACAATCTCC
AAGACATTAGGTGGAGTTCAGTTCGGCGTATGGCATATGTCGCTGGAAAGAACATGTGAGCAAAAGGCCA
GCAAAAGGCCAGGAACCGTAAAAAGGCCGCGTTGCTGGCGTTTTTCCATAGGCTCCGCCCCCCTGACGAG
CATCACAAAAATCGACGCTCAAGTCAGAGGTGGCGAAACCCGACAGGACTATAAAGATACCAGGCGTTTC
CCCCTGGAAGCTCCCTCGTGCGCTCTCCTGTTCCGACCCTGCCGCTTACCGGATACCTGTCCGCCTTTCT
CCCTTCGGGAAGCGTGGCGCTTTCTCATAGCTCACGCTGTAGGTATCTCAGTTCGGTGTAGGTCGTTCGC
TCCAAGCTGGGCTGTGTGCACGAACCCCCCGTTCAGCCCGACCGCTGCGCCTTATCCGGTAACTATCGTC
TTGAGTCCAACCCGGTAAGACACGACTTATCGCCACTGGCAGCAGCCACTGGTAACAGGATTAGCAGAGC
GAGGTATGTAGGCGGTGCTACAGAGTTCTTGAAGTGGTGGCCTAACTACGGCTACACTAGAAGAACAGTA
TTTGGTATCTGCGCTCTGCTGAAGCCAGTTACCTTCGGAAAAAGAGTTGGTAGCTCTTGATCCGGCAAAC
AAACCACCGCTGGTAGCGGTGGTTTTTTTGTTTGCAAGCAGCAGATTACGCGCAGAAAAAAAGGATCTCA
AGAAGATCCTTTGATCTTTTCTACGGGGTCTGACGCTCTATTCAACAAAGCCGCCGTCCCGTCAAGTCAG
CGTAAATGGGTAGGGGGCTTCAAATCGTCCTCGTGATACCAATTCGGAGCCTGCTTTTTTGTACAAACTT
GTTGATAATGGCAATTCAAGGATCTTCACCTAGATCCTTTTAAATTAAAAATGAAGTTTTAAATCAATCT
AAAGTATATATGAGTAAACTTGGTCTGACAGTTACCAATGCTTAATCAGTGAGGCACCTATCTCAGCGAT
CTGTCTATTTCGTTCATCCATAGTTGCCTGACTCCCCGTCGTGTAGATAACTACGATACGGGAGGGCTTA
CCATCTGGCCCCAGTGCTGCAATGATACCGCGAGAGCCACGCTCACCGGCTCCAGATTTATCAGCAATAA
ACCAGCCAGCCGGAAGGGCCGAGCGCAGAAGTGGTCCTGCAACTTTATCCGCCTCCATCCAGTCTATTAA
TTGTTGCCGGGAAGCTAGAGTAAGTAGTTCGCCAGTTAATAGTTTGCGCAACGTTGTTGCCATTGCTACA
GGCATCGTGGTGTCACGCTCGTCGTTTGGTATGGCTTCATTCAGCTCCGGTTCCCAACGATCAAGGCGAG
TTACATGATCCCCCATGTTGTGCAAAAAAGCGGTTAGCTCCTTCGGTCCTCCGATCGTTGTCAGAAGTAA
GTTGGCCGCAGTGTTATCACTCATGGTTATGGTAGCACTGCATAATTCTCTTACTGTCATGCCATCCGTA
AGATGCTTTTCTGTGACTGGTGAGTACTCAACCAAGTCATTCTGAGAATAGTGTATGCGGCGACCGAGTT
GCTCTTGCCCGGCGTCAATACGGGATAATACCGCGCCACATAGCAGAACTTTAAAAGTGCTCATCATTGG
AAAACGTTCTTCGGGGCGAAAACTCTCAAGGATCTTACCGCTGTTGAGATCCAGTTCGATGTAACCCACT
CGTGCACCCAACTGATCTTCAGCATCTTTTACTTTCACCAGCGTTTCTGGGTGAGCAAAAACAGGAAGGC
AAAATGCCGCAAAAAAGGGAATAAGGGCGACACGGAAATGTTGAATACTCATACTCTTCCTTTTTCAATA
TTATTGAAGCATTTATCAGGGTTATTGTCTCATGAGCGGATACATATTTGAATGTATTTAGAAAAATAAA
CAAATAGGGGTTCCGCGCACATTTCCCCGAAAAGTGCCAGATACCTGAAACAAAACCCATCGTACGGCCA
AGGAAGTCTCCAATAACTGTGATCCACCACAAGCGCCAGGGTTTTCCCAGTCACGACGTTGTAAAACGAC
GGCCAGTCATGCATAATCCGCACGCATCTGGAAGGAAGTGCCATTCCGCCTGACCT
